Addgene plasmid #144992: TFORF3516
Purpose: Lentiviral vector for overexpressing transcription factor ORFs with unique 24-bp barcodes. Barcodes facilitate identification of transcription factors in pooled screens.
Depositing lab: Feng Zhang. Depositing organization: Broad Institute. Publication: A transcription factor atlas of directed differentiation. Joung J, Ma S, Tay T, Geiger-Schuller KR, Kirchgatterer PC, Verdine VK, Guo B, Arias-Garcia MA, Allen WE, Singh A, Kuksenko O, Abudayyeh OO, Gootenberg JS, Fu Z, Macrae RK, Buenrostro JD, Regev A, Zhang F. Cell. 2023 Jan 5;186(1):209-229.e26. doi: 10.1016/j.cell.2022.11.026. PubMed 36608654.
Backbone
  Vector backbone: pLX_TRC317
  Backbone manufacturer: Broad Institute Genetic Perturbation Platform
  Backbone size w/o insert (bp): 8264
  Vector type: Mammalian Expression, Lentiviral
  Selectable markers: Puromycin
Growth in bacteria
  Bacterial resistance: Ampicillin, 100 μg/mL
  Growth temperature: 37°C
  Growth strain: NEB Stable
  Copy number: High Copy
Gene/Insert
  Gene/Insert name: RNF138
  Species: H. sapiens (human)
  Insert size (bp): 941
  Entrez Gene: RNF138 (a.k.a. HSD-4, NARF, STRIN, hNARF)
  Promoter: EF1a
  Tag / fusion protein: V5 (C terminal on insert)
  Cloning method: Gateway Cloning
  Sequencing primers: 5′ GGGTGGAGACTGAAGTTAGGCCAG; 3′ CACATAGCGTAAAAGGAGCAACATAG
Resource information
  A portion of this plasmid was derived from a plasmid made by: Broad Institute Genetic Perturbation Platform
Terms and licenses: Academic/Nonprofit Terms; Industry Terms: Not Available to Industry
Depositor comments: NM_016271.4 Please test multiple small colonies in case of plasmid recombination. To make this collection available in a timely manner, a portion of this collection was not fully sequenced by Addgene. If an Addgene verified full plasmid sequence is not available, please contact us prior to placing an order to request the full sequence.
How to cite: TFORF3516 was a gift from Feng Zhang (Addgene plasmid # 144992 ; http://n2t.net/addgene:144992 ; RRID:Addgene_144992)
