[The description below was written by a language model from this plasmid's Addgene catalogue record and pLannotate feature annotations shown in this document.]
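Description:
TFORF3516 is a lentiviral mammalian expression plasmid built on the pLX_TRC317 backbone and carrying the human RNF138 open reading frame (also known as NARF, STRIN or HSD-4). It belongs to a barcoded transcription factor ORF collection. It is propagated in E. coli through a high-copy ColE1/pUC-type origin with ampicillin resistance (bla), and an f1 origin is also present. The depositor warns that the plasmid can recombine, as is common for LTR-containing vectors.

The viral portion has a third-generation, self-inactivating layout. An RSV promoter drives a truncated HIV-1 5' LTR, followed by the Ψ packaging signal with a partial gag sequence, the Rev response element, a cPPT/CTS and a ΔU3 3' LTR, with an SV40 polyadenylation signal downstream. Two expression units lie between the LTRs. An SV40 early promoter/origin drives puromycin N-acetyltransferase for selecting transduced cells. A full EF-1α promoter drives RNF138, which was introduced by Gateway recombination and is flanked by attB1 and attB2 sites. The attB2 site links the ORF to a C-terminal V5 epitope tag for detection. A WPRE downstream of the ORF enhances transcript stability and expression.

According to the catalogue entry, each vector in the collection carries a unique 24-bp barcode that identifies the ORF in pooled overexpression screens. The feature table does not annotate this barcode, so the record does not give its position. A short U6 promoter fragment annotated between the V5 tag and the WPRE appears to be a partial match rather than a functional unit. The construct is intended for producing lentivirus to stably overexpress V5-tagged RNF138, either individually or in pooled screens.
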