Features (pLannotate 1.2.2; 34 found; start..end, strand, type, name):
      5..231     +  promoter       RSV promoter: Rous sarcoma virus enhancer/promoter
    232..412     +  LTR            5' LTR (truncated): truncated 5' long terminal repeat (LTR) from HIV-1
    459..584     +  misc_feature   HIV-1 Ψ: packaging signal of human immunodeficiency virus type 1
    568..931     +  CDS            HIV-1 gag (fragment): gag protein from human immunodeficiency virus 1; gag
   1077..1310    +  misc_feature   RRE: The Rev response element (RRE) of HIV-1 allows for Rev-dependent mRNA export from the nucleus to the cytoplasm.
   1687..1713    +  CDS            Rev (fragment): human immunodeficiency virus 1 (HIV-1) Rev protein; rev; enhances nuclear export of unspliced and incompletely spliced viral mRNAs
   1720..1743    +  promoter       SV40 promoter (fragment): SV40 early promoter
   1744..1815    +  promoter       SV40 promoter (fragment): SV40 enhancer and early promoter
   1839..1974    +  rep_origin     SV40 ori: SV40 origin of replication
   2020..2616    +  CDS            PuroR (fragment): puromycin N-acetyltransferase; pac from Streptomyces; confers resistance to puromycin
   2665..2782    +  misc_feature   cPPT/CTS: central polypurine tract and central termination sequence of HIV-1
   2847..2913    +  CDS            small t antigen (fragment): SV40 (simian virus 40) small t antigen
   2920..4098    +  promoter       EF-1α promoter: strong constitutive promoter for human elongation factor EF-1α
   4119..4136    +  protein_bind   attB1 (fragment): mutant version of attB; core recombination site for the Gateway® BP reaction BP Clonase™
   4142..4876    +  CDS            RNF138: RN138_HUMAN - Also known as NARF From Homo sapiens (Human).
   4879..4902    -  protein_bind   attB2: mutant version of attB; recombination site for the Gateway® BP reaction BP Clonase™
   4910..4951    +  CDS            V5 tag: epitope tag from simian virus 5
   4967..5020    +  promoter       U6 promoter (fragment): RNA polymerase III promoter for human U6 snRNA
   5062..5650    +  misc_feature   WPRE: woodchuck hepatitis virus posttranscriptional regulatory element
   5701..5720    +  misc_feature   cPPT/CTS (fragment): central polypurine tract and central termination sequence of HIV-1
   5722..5955    +  LTR            3' LTR (ΔU3): self-inactivating 3' long terminal repeat (LTR) from HIV-1
   6033..6154    +  polyA_signal   SV40 poly(A) signal: SV40 polyadenylation signal
   6194..6329    +  rep_origin     SV40 ori: SV40 origin of replication
   6350..6368    -  promoter       T7 promoter: promoter for bacteriophage T7 RNA polymerase
   6376..6531    +  CDS            lacZα (fragment): LacZα fragment of β-galactosidase; lacZ fragment
   6536..6964    +  rep_origin     f1 ori (sequence partly withheld): f1 bacteriophage origin of replication; arrow indicates direction of (+) strand synthesis
   7017..7121    +  promoter       AmpR promoter: bla
   7122..7982    +  CDS            AmpR: β-lactamase; bla; confers resistance to ampicillin, carbenicillin, and related antibiotics
   8153..8741    +  rep_origin     ori: high-copy-number ColE1/pMB1/pBR322/pUC origin of replication
   8924..9016    +  CDS            lacI (fragment): lac repressor; lacI; The lac repressor binds to the lac operator to inhibit transcription in E. coli. This inhibition can be relieved by adding lactose or isopropyl-β-D-thiogalactopyranoside (IPTG).
   9029..9050    +  protein_bind   CAP binding site: CAP binding activates transcription in the presence of cAMP. E. coli catabolite activator protein
   9065..9095    +  promoter       lac promoter: promoter for the E. coli lac operon
   9103..9119    +  protein_bind   lac operator: The lac repressor binds to the lac operator to inhibit transcription in E. coli. This inhibition can be relieved by adding lactose or isopropyl-β-D-thiogalactopyranoside (IPTG). lac repressor encoded by lacI
   9164..9182    +  promoter       T3 promoter: promoter for bacteriophage T3 RNA polymerase
>Addgene plasmid #144992 | TFORF3516 | depositor full sequence | sequence record 287090 | Full Sequence
TTAATGTAGTCTTATGCAATACTCTTGTAGTCTTGCAACATGGTAACGATGAGTTAGCAACATGCCTTAC
AAGGAGAGAAAAAGCACCGTGCATGCCGATTGGTGGAAGTAAGGTGGTACGATCGTGCCTTATTAGGAAG
GCAACAGACGGGTCTGACATGGATTGGACGAACCACTGAATTGCCGCATTGCAGAGATATTGTATTTAAG
TGCCTAGCTCGATACATAAACGGGTCTCTCTGGTTAGACCAGATCTGAGCCTGGGAGCTCTCTGGCTAAC
TAGGGAACCCACTGCTTAAGCCTCAATAAAGCTTGCCTTGAGTGCTTCAAGTAGTGTGTGCCCGTCTGTT
GTGTGACTCTGGTAACTAGAGATCCCTCAGACCCTTTTAGTCAGTGTGGAAAATCTCTAGCAGTGGCGCC
CGAACAGGGACTTGAAAGCGAAAGGGAAACCAGAGGAGCTCTCTCGACGCAGGACTCGGCTTGCTGAAGC
GCGCACGGCAAGAGGCGAGGGGCGGCGACTGGTGAGTACGCCAAAAATTTTGACTAGCGGAGGCTAGAAG
GAGAGAGATGGGTGCGAGAGCGTCAGTATTAAGCGGGGGAGAATTAGATCGCGATGGGAAAAAATTCGGT
TAAGGCCAGGGGGAAAGAAAAAATATAAATTAAAACATATAGTATGGGCAAGCAGGGAGCTAGAACGATT
CGCAGTTAATCCTGGCCTGTTAGAAACATCAGAAGGCTGTAGACAAATACTGGGACAGCTACAACCATCC
CTTCAGACAGGATCAGAAGAACTTAGATCATTATATAATACAGTAGCAACCCTCTATTGTGTGCATCAAA
GGATAGAGATAAAAGACACCAAGGAAGCTTTAGACAAGATAGAGGAAGAGCAAAACAAAAGTAAGACCAC
CGCACAGCAAGCGGCCGCTGATCTTCAGACCTGGAGGAGGAGATATGAGGGACAATTGGAGAAGTGAATT
ATATAAATATAAAGTAGTAAAAATTGAACCATTAGGAGTAGCACCCACCAAGGCAAAGAGAAGAGTGGTG
CAGAGAGAAAAAAGAGCAGTGGGAATAGGAGCTTTGTTCCTTGGGTTCTTGGGAGCAGCAGGAAGCACTA
TGGGCGCAGCGTCAATGACGCTGACGGTACAGGCCAGACAATTATTGTCTGGTATAGTGCAGCAGCAGAA
CAATTTGCTGAGGGCTATTGAGGCGCAACAGCATCTGTTGCAACTCACAGTCTGGGGCATCAAGCAGCTC
CAGGCAAGAATCCTGGCTGTGGAAAGATACCTAAAGGATCAACAGCTCCTGGGGATTTGGGGTTGCTCTG
GAAAACTCATTTGCACCACTGCTGTGCCTTGGAATGCTAGTTGGAGTAATAAATCTCTGGAACAGATTTG
GAATCACACGACCTGGATGGAGTGGGACAGAGAAATTAACAATTACACAAGCTTAATACACTCCTTAATT
GAAGAATCGCAAAACCAGCAAGAAAAGAATGAACAAGAATTATTGGAATTAGATAAATGGGCAAGTTTGT
GGAATTGGTTTAACATAACAAATTGGCTGTGGTATATAAAATTATTCATAATGATAGTAGGAGGCTTGGT
AGGTTTAAGAATAGTTTTTGCTGTACTTTCTATAGTGAATAGAGTTAGGCAGGGATATTCACCATTATCG
TTTCAGACCCACCTCCCAACCCCGAGGGGACCCATGCATTGCATCTCAATTAGTCAGCAACCAGGTGTGG
AAAGTCCCCAGGCTCCCCAGCAGGCAGAAGTATGCAAAGCATGCGTCTCAATTAGTCAGCAACCATAGTC
CCGCCCCTAACTCCGCCCATCCCGCCCCTAACTCCGCCCAGTTCCGCCCATTCTCCGCCCCATGGCTGAC
TAATTTTTTTTATTTATGCAGAGGCCGAGGCCGCCTCGGCCTCTGAGCTATTCCAGAAGTAGTGAGGAGG
CTTTTTTGGAGGCCTAGGCTTTTGCAAAAAGCTTTCTAGAGGTACCACCGGAGCTTACCATGACCGAGTA
CAAGCCCACGGTGCGCCTCGCCACCCGCGACGACGTCCCCAGGGCCGTACGCACCCTCGCCGCCGCGTTC
GCCGACTACCCCGCCACGCGCCACACCGTCGATCCGGACCGCCACATCGAGCGGGTCACCGAGCTGCAAG
AACTCTTCCTCACGCGCGTCGGGCTCGACATCGGCAAGGTGTGGGTCGCGGACGACGGCGCCGCCGTGGC
GGTCTGGACCACGCCGGAGAGCGTCGAAGCGGGGGCGGTGTTCGCCGAGATCGGCCCGCGCATGGCCGAG
TTGAGCGGTTCCCGGCTGGCCGCGCAGCAACAGATGGAAGGCCTCCTGGCGCCGCACCGGCCCAAGGAGC
CCGCGTGGTTCCTGGCCACCGTCGGCGTCTCGCCCGACCACCAGGGCAAGGGTCTGGGCAGCGCCGTCGT
GCTCCCCGGAGTGGAGGCGGCCGAGCGCGCCGGGGTGCCCGCCTTCCTGGAGACCTCCGCGCCCCGCAAC
CTCCCCTTCTACGAGCGGCTCGGCTTCACCGTCACCGCCGACGTCGAGGTGCCCGAAGGACCGCGCACCT
GGTGCATGACCCGCAAGCCCGGTGCCAGTTAACGAATTCTAGATCTTGAGACAAATGGCAGTATTCATCC
ACAATTTTAAAAGAAAAGGGGGGATTGGGGGGTACAGTGCAGGGGAAAGAATAGTAGACATAATAGCAAC
AGACATACAAACTAAAGAATTACAAAAACAAATTACAAAAATTCAAAATTTTCGGGTTTATTACAGGGAC
AGCAGAGATCCACTTTGGCGCCGGCTCGAGGCCTGCAGGTGCAAAGATGGATAAAGTTTTAAACAGAGAG
GAATCTTTGCAGCTAATGGACCTTCTAGGTCTTGAAAGGAGTGGGAATTGGCTCCGGTGCCCGTCAGTGG
GCAGAGCGCACATCGCCCACAGTCCCCGAGAAGTTGGGGGGAGGGGTCGGCAATTGAACCGGTGCCTAGA
GAAGGTGGCGCGGGGTAAACTGGGAAAGTGATGTCGTGTACTGGCTCCGCCTTTTTCCCGAGGGTGGGGG
AGAACCGTATATAAGTGCAGTAGTCGCCGTGAACGTTCTTTTTCGCAACGGGTTTGCCGCCAGAACACAG
GTAAGTGCCGTGTGTGGTTCCCGCGGGCCTGGCCTCTTTACGGGTTATGGCCCTTGCGTGCCTTGAATTA
CTTCCACCTGGCTGCAGTACGTGATTCTTGATCCCGAGCTTCGGGTTGGAAGTGGGTGGGAGAGTTCGAG
GCCTTGCGCTTAAGGAGCCCCTTCGCCTCGTGCTTGAGTTGAGGCCTGGCCTGGGCGCTGGGGCCGCCGC
GTGCGAATCTGGTGGCACCTTCGCGCCTGTCTCGCTGCTTTCGATAAGTCTCTAGCCATTTAAAATTTTT
GATGACCTGCTGCGACGCTTTTTTTCTGGCAAGATAGTCTTGTAAATGCGGGCCAAGATCTGCACACTGG
TATTTCGGTTTTTGGGGCCGCGGGCGGCGACGGGGCCCGTGCGTCCCAGCGCACATGTTCGGCGAGGCGG
GGCCTGCGAGCGCGGCCACCGAGAATCGGACGGGGGTAGTCTCAAGCTGGCCGGCCTGCTCTGGTGCCTG
GCCTCGCGCCGCCGTGTATCGCCCCGCCCTGGGCGGCAAGGCTGGCCCGGTCGGCACCAGTTGCGTGAGC
GGAAAGATGGCCGCTTCCCGGCCCTGCTGCAGGGAGCTCAAAATGGAGGACGCGGCGCTCGGGAGAGCGG
GCGGGTGAGTCACCCACACAAAGGAAAAGGGCCTTTCCGTCCTCAGCCGTCGCTTCATGTGACTCCACGG
AGTACCGGGCGCCGTCCAGGCACCTCGATTAGTTCTCGAGCTTTTGGAGTACGTCGTCTTTAGGTTGGGG
GGAGGGGTTTTATGCGATGGAGTTTCCCCACACTGAGTGGGTGGAGACTGAAGTTAGGCCAGCTTGGCAC
TTGATGTAATTCTCCTTGGAATTTGCCCTTTTTGAGTTTGGATCTTGGTTCATTCTCAAGCCTCAGACAG
TGGTTCAAAGTTTTTTTCTTCCATTTCAGGTGTCGTGAGGCTAGCATCGATTGATCAACAAGTTTGTACA
AAAAAGTTGGCATGGCCGAGGACCTCTCTGCGGCCACGTCCTACACCGAAGATGATTTCTACTGCCCCGT
CTGTCAGGAGGTGCTCAAAACGCCCGTGCGGACCACGGCCTGTCAGCACGTTTTCTGTAGAAAATGTTTC
CTGACTGCAATGAGGGAAAGCGGAGCACATTGTCCCCTATGTCGTGGAAATGTGACTAGAAGAGAGAGAG
CATGTCCTGAACGGGCCTTAGACCTTGAAAATATAATGAGGAAGTTTTCTGGTAGCTGCAGATGCTGTGC
AAAACAGATTAAATTCTATCGCATGAGACATCATTACAAATCTTGTAAGAAGTATCAGGATGAATATGGT
GTTTCTTCTATCATTCCAAACTTTCAGATCTCTCAAGATTCAGTAGGGAACAGCAATAGGAGTGAAACAT
CCACATCTGATAACACAGAAACTTACCAAGAGAATACAAGTTCTTCTGGTCATCCTACTTTTAAGTGTCC
CCTGTGTCAAGAATCAAATTTTACCAGACAGCGTTTACTGGATCACTGTAACAGTAATCACCTATTTCAG
ATAGTTCCTGTGACATGTCCTATTTGTGTGTCTCTTCCTTGGGGAGATCCTAGCCAGATTACCAGAAATT
TCGTTAGTCATCTAAATCAGAGACATCAATTTGATTATGGAGAATTTGTGAATCTTCAGCTAGATGAAGA
AACCCAATACCAAACTGCTGTTGAAGAATCTTTTCAAGTAAACATCTGCCCAACTTTCTTGTACAAAGTG
GTTGATATCGGTAAGCCTATCCCTAACCCTCTCCTCGGTCTCGATTCTACGTAGTAATGAACTAGTCCGT
AACTTGAAAGTATTTCGATTTCTTGGCTTTATATATCTTGTGGAAAGGACGAAACGGCGGTGCTAGGCGG
GGCCCAACGCGTTAAGTCGACAATCAACCTCTGGATTACAAAATTTGTGAAAGATTGACTGGTATTCTTA
ACTATGTTGCTCCTTTTACGCTATGTGGATACGCTGCTTTAATGCCTTTGTATCATGCTATTGCTTCCCG
TATGGCTTTCATTTTCTCCTCCTTGTATAAATCCTGGTTGCTGTCTCTTTATGAGGAGTTGTGGCCCGTT
GTCAGGCAACGTGGCGTGGTGTGCACTGTGTTTGCTGACGCAACCCCCACTGGTTGGGGCATTGCCACCA
CCTGTCAGCTCCTTTCCGGGACTTTCGCTTTCCCCCTCCCTATTGCCACGGCGGAACTCATCGCCGCCTG
CCTTGCCCGCTGCTGGACAGGGGCTCGGCTGTTGGGCACTGACAATTCCGTGGTGTTGTCGGGGAAATCA
TCGTCCTTTCCTTGGCTGCTCGCCTGTGTTGCCACCTGGATTCTGCGCGGGACGTCCTTCTGCTACGTCC
CTTCGGCCCTCAATCCAGCGGACCTTCCTTCCCGCGGCCTGCTGCCGGCTCTGCGGCCTCTTCCGCGTCT
TCGCCTTCGCCCTCAGACGAGTCGGATCTCCCTTTGGGCCGCCTCCCCGCGTCGACTTTAAGACCAATGA
CTTACAAGGCAGCTGTAGATCTTAGCCACTTTTTAAAAGAAAAGGGGGGACTGGAAGGGCTAATTCACTC
CCAACGAAGACAAGATCTGCTTTTTGCTTGTACTGGGTCTCTCTGGTTAGACCAGATCTGAGCCTGGGAG
CTCTCTGGCTAACTAGGGAACCCACTGCTTAAGCCTCAATAAAGCTTGCCTTGAGTGCTTCAAGTAGTGT
GTGCCCGTCTGTTGTGTGACTCTGGTAACTAGAGATCCCTCAGACCCTTTTAGTCAGTGTGGAAAATCTC
TAGCAGTACGTATAGTAGTTCATGTCATCTTATTATTCAGTATTTATAACTTGCAAAGAAATGAATATCA
GAGAGTGAGAGGAACTTGTTTATTGCAGCTTATAATGGTTACAAATAAAGCAATAGCATCACAAATTTCA
CAAATAAAGCATTTTTTTCACTGCATTCTAGTTGTGGTTTGTCCAAACTCATCAATGTATCTTATCATGT
CTGGCTCTAGCTATCCCGCCCCTAACTCCGCCCATCCCGCCCCTAACTCCGCCCAGTTCCGCCCATTCTC
CGCCCCATGGCTGACTAATTTTTTTTATTTATGCAGAGGCCGAGGCCGCCTCGGCCTCTGAGCTATTCCA
GAAGTAGTGAGGAGGCTTTTTTGGAGGCCTAGGGACGTACCCAATTCGCCCTATAGTGAGTCGTATTACG
CGCGCTCACTGGCCGTCGTTTTACAACGTCGTGACTGGGAAAACCCTGGCGTTACCCAACTTAATCGCCT
TGCAGCACATCCCCCTTTCGCCAGCTGGCGTAATAGCGAAGAGGCCCGCACCGATCGCCCTTCCCAACAG
TTGCGCAGCCTGAATGGCGAATGGG
[124 nt withheld, positions 6536-6659]
C
[91 nt withheld, positions 6661-6751]
A
[49 nt withheld, positions 6753-6801]
CCTTTGACGTTGGAGTCCACGTTCTTT
[37 nt withheld, positions 6829-6865]
ACCCTATCTCGGTCTATTCTTTTGATTTATAAGGGATTTTGCCGATTTCGGCCTATTGGTTAAAAAATGA
GCTGATTTAACAAAAATTTAACGCGAATTTTAACAAAATATTAACGCTTACAATTTAGGTGGCACTTTTC
GGGGAAATGTGCGCGGAACCCCTATTTGTTTATTTTTCTAAATACATTCAAATATGTATCCGCTCATGAG
ACAATAACCCTGATAAATGCTTCAATAATATTGAAAAAGGAAGAGTATGAGTATTCAACATTTCCGTGTC
GCCCTTATTCCCTTTTTTGCGGCATTTTGCCTTCCTGTTTTTGCTCACCCAGAAACGCTGGTGAAAGTAA
AAGATGCTGAAGATCAGTTGGGTGCACGAGTGGGTTACATCGAACTGGATCTCAACAGCGGTAAGATCCT
TGAGAGTTTTCGCCCCGAAGAACGTTTTCCAATGATGAGCACTTTTAAAGTTCTGCTATGTGGCGCGGTA
TTATCCCGTATTGACGCCGGGCAAGAGCAACTCGGTCGCCGCATACACTATTCTCAGAATGACTTGGTTG
AGTACTCACCAGTCACAGAAAAGCATCTTACGGATGGCATGACAGTAAGAGAATTATGCAGTGCTGCCAT
AACCATGAGTGATAACACTGCGGCCAACTTACTTCTGACAACGATCGGAGGACCGAAGGAGCTAACCGCT
TTTTTGCACAACATGGGGGATCATGTAACTCGCCTTGATCGTTGGGAACCGGAGCTGAATGAAGCCATAC
CAAACGACGAGCGTGACACCACGATGCCTGTAGCAATGGCAACAACGTTGCGCAAACTATTAACTGGCGA
ACTACTTACTCTAGCTTCCCGGCAACAATTAATAGACTGGATGGAGGCGGATAAAGTTGCAGGACCACTT
CTGCGCTCGGCCCTTCCGGCTGGCTGGTTTATTGCTGATAAATCTGGAGCCGGTGAGCGTGGGTCTCGCG
GTATCATTGCAGCACTGGGGCCAGATGGTAAGCCCTCCCGTATCGTAGTTATCTACACGACGGGGAGTCA
GGCAACTATGGATGAACGAAATAGACAGATCGCTGAGATAGGTGCCTCACTGATTAAGCATTGGTAACTG
TCAGACCAAGTTTACTCATATATACTTTAGATTGATTTAAAACTTCATTTTTAATTTAAAAGGATCTAGG
TGAAGATCCTTTTTGATAATCTCATGACCAAAATCCCTTAACGTGAGTTTTCGTTCCACTGAGCGTCAGA
CCCCGTAGAAAAGATCAAAGGATCTTCTTGAGATCCTTTTTTTCTGCGCGTAATCTGCTGCTTGCAAACA
AAAAAACCACCGCTACCAGCGGTGGTTTGTTTGCCGGATCAAGAGCTACCAACTCTTTTTCCGAAGGTAA
CTGGCTTCAGCAGAGCGCAGATACCAAATACTGTTCTTCTAGTGTAGCCGTAGTTAGGCCACCACTTCAA
GAACTCTGTAGCACCGCCTACATACCTCGCTCTGCTAATCCTGTTACCAGTGGCTGCTGCCAGTGGCGAT
AAGTCGTGTCTTACCGGGTTGGACTCAAGACGATAGTTACCGGATAAGGCGCAGCGGTCGGGCTGAACGG
GGGGTTCGTGCACACAGCCCAGCTTGGAGCGAACGACCTACACCGAACTGAGATACCTACAGCGTGAGCT
ATGAGAAAGCGCCACGCTTCCCGAAGGGAGAAAGGCGGACAGGTATCCGGTAAGCGGCAGGGTCGGAACA
GGAGAGCGCACGAGGGAGCTTCCAGGGGGAAACGCCTGGTATCTTTATAGTCCTGTCGGGTTTCGCCACC
TCTGACTTGAGCGTCGATTTTTGTGATGCTCGTCAGGGGGGCGGAGCCTATGGAAAAACGCCAGCAACGC
GGCCTTTTTACGGTTCCTGGCCTTTTGCTGGCCTTTTGCTCACATGTTCTTTCCTGCGTTATCCCCTGAT
TCTGTGGATAACCGTATTACCGCCTTTGAGTGAGCTGATACCGCTCGCCGCAGCCGAACGACCGAGCGCA
GCGAGTCAGTGAGCGAGGAAGCGGAAGAGCGCCCAATACGCAAACCGCCTCTCCCCGCGCGTTGGCCGAT
TCATTAATGCAGCTGGCACGACAGGTTTCCCGACTGGAAAGCGGGCAGTGAGCGCAACGCAATTAATGTG
AGTTAGCTCACTCATTAGGCACCCCAGGCTTTACACTTTATGCTTCCGGCTCGTATGTTGTGTGGAATTG
TGAGCGGATAACAATTTCACACAGGAAACAGCTATGACCATGATTACGCCAAGCGCGCAATTAACCCTCA
CTAAAGGGAACAAAAGCTGGAGCTGCAAGC
