>Addgene plasmid #144992 | TFORF3516 | depositor partial sequence | sequence record 287091 | Insert
ATCGATTGATCAACAAGTTTGTACAAAAAAGTTGGCATGGCCGAGGACCTCTCTGCGGCCACGTCCTACA
CCGAAGATGATTTCTACTGCCCCGTCTGTCAGGAGGTGCTCAAAACGCCCGTGCGGACCACGGCCTGTCA
GCACGTTTTCTGTAGAAAATGTTTCCTGACTGCAATGAGGGAAAGCGGAGCACATTGTCCCCTATGTCGT
GGAAATGTGACTAGAAGAGAGAGAGCATGTCCTGAACGGGCCTTAGACCTTGAAAATATAATGAGGAAGT
TTTCTGGTAGCTGCAGATGCTGTGCAAAACAGATTAAATTCTATCGCATGAGACATCATTACAAATCTTG
TAAGAAGTATCAGGATGAATATGGTGTTTCTTCTATCATTCCAAACTTTCAGATCTCTCAAGATTCAGTA
GGGAACAGCAATAGGAGTGAAACATCCACATCTGATAACACAGAAACTTACCAAGAGAATACAAGTTCTT
CTGGTCATCCTACTTTTAAGTGTCCCCTGTGTCAAGAATCAAATTTTACCAGACAGCGTTTACTGGATCA
CTGTAACAGTAATCACCTATTTCAGATAGTTCCTGTGACATGTCCTATTTGTGTGTCTCTTCCTTGGGGA
GATCCTAGCCAGATTACCAGAAATTTCGTTAGTCATCTAAATCAGAGACATCAATTTGATTATGGAGAAT
TTGTGAATCTTCAGCTAGATGAAGAAACCCAATACCAAACTGCTGTTGAAGAATCTTTTCAAGTAAACAT
CTGCCCAACTTTCTTGTACAAAGTGGTTGATATCGGTAAGCCTATCCCTAACCCTCTCCTCGGTCTCGAT
TCTACGTAGTAATGAACTAGTCCGTAACTTGAAAGTATTTCGATTTCTTGGCTTTATATATCTTGTGGAA
AGGACGAAACGGCGGTGCTAGGCGGGGCCCA
