>Addgene plasmid #144992 | TFORF3516 | depositor partial sequence | sequence record 287092 | Barcode
AACGGCGGTGCTAGGCGGGGCCCA
