>Addgene plasmid #144992 | TFORF3516 | addgene partial sequence | sequence record 313872 | WPRE-R 5'-CATAGCGTAAAAGGAGCAACA-3'
GACCTTGAAAATATAATGAGGAAGTTTTCTGGTAGCTGCAGATGCTGTGCAAAACAGATTAAATTCTATC
GCATGAGACATCATTACAAATCTTGTAAGAAGTATCAGGATGAATATGGTGTTTCTTCTATCATTCCAAA
CTTTCAGATCTCTCAAGATTCAGTAGGGAACAGCAATAGGAGTGAAACATCCACATCTGATAACACAGAA
ACTTACCAAGAGAATACAAGTTCTTCTGGTCATCCTACTTTTAAGTGTCCCCTGTGTCAAGAATCAAATT
TTACCAGACAGCGTTTACTGGATCACTGTAACAGTAATCACCTATTTCAGATAGTTCCTGTGACATGTCC
TATTTGTGTGTCTCTTCCTTGGGGAGATCCTAGCCAGATTACCAGAAATTTCGTTAGTCATCTAAATCAG
AGACATCAATTTGATTATGGAGAATTTGTGAATCTTCAGCTAGATGAAGAAACCCAATACCAAACTGCTG
TTGAAGAATCTTTTCAAGTAAACATCTGCCCAACTTTCTTGTACAAAGTGGTTGATATCGGTAAGCCTAT
CCCTAACCCTCTCCTCGGTCTCGATTCTACGTAGTAATGAACTAGTCCGTAACTTGAAAGTATTTCGATT
TCTTGGCTTTATATATCTTGTGGAAAGGACGAAACGGCGGTGCTAGGCGGGGCCCAACGCGTTAAGTCGA
CAATCAACCTCTGGATTACAAAAT
